>Addgene plasmid #237966 | TRAV10 | addgene full sequence | sequence record 475815 | Addgene NGS Result
AGGCTAGGTGGAGGCTCAGTGATGATAAGTCTGCGATGGTGGATGCATGTGTCATGGTCATAGCTGTTTC
CTGTGTGAAATTGTTATCCGCTCAGAGGGCACAATCCTATTCCGCGCTATCCGACAATCTCCAAGACATT
AGGTGGAGTTCAGTTCGGCGTATGGCATATGTCGCTGGAAAGAACATGTGAGCAAAAGGCCAGCAAAAGG
CCAGGAACCGTAAAAAGGCCGCGTTGCTGGCGTTTTTCCATAGGCTCCGCCCCCCTGACGAGCATCACAA
AAATCGACGCTCAAGTCAGAGGTGGCGAAACCCGACAGGACTATAAAGATACCAGGCGTTTCCCCCTGGA
AGCTCCCTCGTGCGCTCTCCTGTTCCGACCCTGCCGCTTACCGGATACCTGTCCGCCTTTCTCCCTTCGG
GAAGCGTGGCGCTTTCTCATAGCTCACGCTGTAGGTATCTCAGTTCGGTGTAGGTCGTTCGCTCCAAGCT
GGGCTGTGTGCACGAACCCCCCGTTCAGCCCGACCGCTGCGCCTTATCCGGTAACTATCGTCTTGAGTCC
AACCCGGTAAGACACGACTTATCGCCACTGGCAGCAGCCACTGGTAACAGGATTAGCAGAGCGAGGTATG
TAGGCGGTGCTACAGAGTTCTTGAAGTGGTGGCCTAACTACGGCTACACTAGAAGAACAGTATTTGGTAT
CTGCGCTCTGCTGAAGCCAGTTACCTTCGGAAAAAGAGTTGGTAGCTCTTGATCCGGCAAACAAACCACC
GCTGGTAGCGGTGGTTTTTTTGTTTGCAAGCAGCAGATTACGCGCAGAAAAAAAGGATCTCAAGAAGAAG
ATCCTTTGATCTTTTCTACGGGGTCTGACGCTCAGTGGAACGAAAACTCACGTTAAGGGATTTTGGTCAT
GAGATTATCAAAAAGGATCTTCACCTAGATCCTTTTAAATTAAAAATGAAGTTTTAAATCAAGCCCAATC
TGAATAATGTTACAACCAATTAACCAATTCTGATTAGAAAAACTCATCGAGCATCAAATGAAACTGCAAT
TTATTCATATCAGGATTATCAATACCATATTTTTGAAAAAGCCGTTTCTGTAATGAAGGAGAAAACTCAC
CGAGGCAGTTCCATAGGATGGCAAGATCCTGGTATCGGTCTGCGATTCCGACTCGTCCAACATCAATACA
ACCTATTAATTTCCCCTCGTCAAAAATAAGGTTATCAAGTGAGAAATCACCATGAGTGACGACTGAATCC
GGTGAGAATGGCAAAAGTTTATGCATTTCTTTCCAGACTTGTTCAACAGGCCAGCCATTACGCTCGTCAT
CAAAATCACTCGCATCAACCAAACCGTTATTCATTCGTGATTGCGCCTGAGCAAGACGAAATACGCGATC
GCTGTTAAAAGGACAATTACAAACAGGAATCGAATGCAACCGGCGCAGGAACACTGCCAGCGCATCAACA
ATATTTTCACCTGAATCAGGATATTCTTCTAATACCTGGAATGCTGTTTTTCCGGGGATCGCAGTGGTGA
GTAACCATGCATCATCAGGAGTACGGATAAAATGCTTGATGGTCGGAAGAGGCATAAATTCCGTCAGCCA
GTTTAGTCTGACCATCTCATCTGTAACATCATTGGCAACGCTACCTTTGCCATGTTTCAGAAACAACTCT
GGCGCATCGGGCTTCCCATACAAGCGATAGATTGTCGCACCTGATTGCCCGACATTATCGCGAGCCCATT
TATACCCATATAAATCAGCATCCATGTTGGAATTTAATCGCGGCCTCGACGTTTCCCGTTGAATATGGCT
CATAACACCCCTTGTATTACTGTTTATGTAAGCAGACAGTTTTATTGTTCATGATGATATATTTTTATCT
TGTGCAATGTAACATCAGAGATTTTGAGACACGGGCCAGAGCTGCATCGCGCGTTTCGGTGATGACGGTG
AAAACCTCTGACACATGCAGCTCCCGGGACGGTCACAGCTTGTCTGTAAGCGGATGCCGGGAGCAGACAA
GCCCGTCAGGGCGCGTCAGCGGGTGTTGGCTGTTGTTTGTCGCATTATACGAGCGTCCAGGTTGGGATAC
CTGAAACAAAACCCATCGTACGGCCAAGGAAGTCTCCAATAACTGTGATCCACCACAAGCGCCAGGGTTT
TCCCAGTCACGACGTTGTAAAACGACGGCCAGTCATGCATAATCCGCACGCATCTGGAATAAGGAAGTGC
CATTCCGCCTGACCTCTCGAGTAATAGAGACCCGTCTCACAGAAGTCGCTGTGTTTGAGCCATCAGAAGC
AGAGATCTCCCACACCCAAAAGGCCACACTGGTGTGCCTGGCCACAGGCTTCTACCCCGACCACGTGGAG
CTGAGCTGGTGGGTGAATGGGAAGGAGGTGCACAGTGGGGTCAGCACAGACCCGCAGCCCCTCAAGGAGC
AGCCCGCCCTCAATGACTCCAGATACTGCCTGAGCAGCCGCCTGAGAGTCTCGGCCACCTTCTGGCAGAA
CCCCCGCAACCACTTCCGCTGTCAAGTCCAGTTCTACGGGCTCTCGGAGAATGACGAGTGGACCCAGGAT
AGGGCCAAACCTGTCACCCAGATCGTCAGCGCCGAGGCCTGGGGTAGAGCAGACTGTGGCTTCACCTCCG
AGTCTTACCAGCAAGGGGTCCTGTCTGCCACCATCCTCTATGAGATCTTGCTAGGGAAGGCCACCTTGTA
TGCCGTGCTGGTCAGTGCCCTCGTGCTGATGGCCATGGTCAAGAGAAAGGATTCCAGAGGCGGAAGTGGA
GCAACCAATTTCTCCTTGCTGAAGCAGGCCGGTGACGTTGAGGAAAACCCAGGACCAATGAAAAAGCATC
TGACGACCTTCTTGGTGATTTTGTGGCTTTATTTTTATAGGGGGAATGGCAAAAACCAAGTGGAGCAGAG
TCCTCAGTCCCTGATCATCCTGGAGGGAAAGAACTGCACTCTTCAATGCAATTATACAGTGAGCCCCTTC
AGCAACTTAAGGTGGTATAAGCAAGATACTGGGAGAGGTCCTGTTTCCCTGACAATCATGACTTTCAGTG
AGAACACAAAGTCGAACGGAAGATATACAGCAACTCTGGATGCAGACACAAAGCAAAGCTCTCTGCACAT
CACAGCCTCCCAGCTCAGCGATTCAGCCTCATGGAGACGCGGTCTCAAAACCTCGAG
Features (pLannotate 1.2.2; 6 found; start..end, strand, type, name):
    245..833     -  rep_origin     ori: high-copy-number ColE1/pMB1/pBR322/pUC origin of replication
   1014..1823    -  CDS            KanR: aminoglycoside phosphotransferase; aph(3')-Ia; confers resistance to kanamycin in bacteria or G418 (Geneticin®) in eukaryotes
   1930..1971    +  CDS            rop (fragment): Rop protein, which maintains plasmids at low copy number; rop
   2160..2203    -  CDS            lacZα (fragment): LacZα fragment of β-galactosidase; lacZ fragment
   2285..2791    +  CDS            TRBC2 (fragment): TRBC2_HUMAN - Also known as TCRBC2 From Homo sapiens (Human).
   2933..3175    +  CDS            TRAV27 (fragment): TVA27_HUMAN - Experimental evidence at protein level: Swiss-Prot protein existence level 1. V region of the variable domain of T cell receptor (TR) alpha chain that participates in the antigen recognition (PubMed:24600447). Alpha-beta T cell receptors are antigen specific receptors which are essential to the immune response and are present on the cell surface of T lymphocytes. Recognize peptide-major histocompatibility (MH) (pMH) complexes that are displayed by antigen presenting cells (APC), a prerequisite for efficient T cell adaptive immunity against pathogens (PubMed:25493333). Binding of
