[The description below was written by a language model from this plasmid's Addgene catalogue record and pLannotate feature annotations shown in this document.]
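Description:
TRAV10 is a small synthetic-biology part plasmid built on the commercial pTwist Kan High Copy v2 backbone, intended for propagation in E. coli rather than for direct expression. It carries a high-copy ColE1/pUC-type origin of replication and a kanamycin resistance gene (aph(3')-Ia) for selection. The short rop and lacZα matches in the feature table are only backbone remnants and do not indicate functional genes. No promoter, terminator or mammalian expression elements are annotated around the insert, consistent with its role as a storage and donor vector for a cloning module.

The roughly 950 bp human insert is recorded as TRBC-P2A-TRAV10: a T cell receptor beta-chain constant region, a P2A self-cleaving peptide, and the TRAV10 alpha-chain variable gene segment. In a complete TCR cassette, this block would sit between a beta-chain variable/CDR3 region upstream and an alpha-chain CDR3/J and constant region downstream, with P2A allowing both chains to be produced from a single open reading frame. The stated purpose is to generate TCRs via cloning, as one member of a set of V-gene modules for scalable TCR synthesis and screening; the specific assembly method is not stated in the record.

The automated annotation identifies the constant region as a TRBC2 fragment and labels the downstream V segment as a TRAV27 fragment. This is most likely a best-homology hit among related alpha V genes, not evidence of a different insert, but the table does not independently confirm TRAV10. The P2A itself is not annotated, though an unannotated gap lies between the two coding fragments.
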