Addgene plasmid #237966: TRAV10
Purpose: Encodes TRAV10 allele, P2A, and TRBC to generate TCRs via cloning
Depositing lab: Michael Birnbaum. Depositing organization: Massachusetts Institute of Technology. Publication: Scalable TCR synthesis and screening enable antigen reactivity mapping in vitiligo. Gaglione SA, Mukkamala RS, Krishna C, Smith BE, Wadsworth MH 2nd, Jelinsky SA, Perez CR, Schmidt-Hong L, Katz EL, Gellatly KJ, Ali LR, Shen J, Holec PV, Zhao QH, Chan AO, Xu EJK, Kravarik KM, Guzova JA, Dobson CS, Singh H, Garber M, Dougan M, Dougan SK, Harris JE, Winkler A, Birnbaum ME. Immunity. 2026 Feb 10;59(2):477-493.e9. doi: 10.1016/j.immuni.2026.01.001. Epub 2026 Jan 28. PubMed 41610844.
Backbone
  Vector backbone: pTwist Kan High Copy v2
  Backbone manufacturer: Twist
  Backbone size w/o insert (bp): 2255
  Vector type: Synthetic Biology
Growth in bacteria
  Bacterial resistance: Kanamycin, 50 μg/mL
  Growth temperature: 37°C
  Growth strain: DH5alpha
  Copy number: High Copy
Gene/Insert
  Gene/Insert name: TRBC-P2A-TRAV10
  Species: H. sapiens (human)
  Insert size (bp): 952
  Mutation: None
  Entrez Gene: TRAV10 (a.k.a. TCRAV10S1, TCRAV24S1)
  Cloning method: Unknown
Terms and licenses: Academic/Nonprofit Terms; Industry Terms: Not Available to Industry
Depositor comments: Please visit https://doi.org/10.1101/2025.04.24.649726 for bioRxiv preprint.
How to cite: TRAV10 was a gift from Michael Birnbaum (Addgene plasmid # 237966 ; http://n2t.net/addgene:237966 ; RRID:Addgene_237966)
